>Addgene plasmid #101334 | pBS NL4-3 envFS eGFP PR-D25A | addgene full sequence | sequence record 194308 | Addgene NGS Result
TGGAAGGGCTAATTTGGTCCCAAAAAAGACAAGAGATCCTTGATCTGTGGATCTACCACACACAAGGCTA
CTTCCCTGATTGGCAGAACTACACACCAGGGCCAGGGATCAGATATCCACTGACCTTTGGATGGTGCTTC
AAGTTAGTACCAGTTGAACCAGAGCAAGTAGAAGAGGCCAATGAAGGAGAGAACAACAGCTTGTTACACC
CTATGAGCCAGCATGGGATGGAGGACCCGGAGGGAGAAGTATTAGTGTGGAAGTTTGACAGCCTCCTAGC
ATTTCGTCACATGGCCCGAGAGCTGCATCCGGAGTACTACAAAGACTGCTGACATCGAGCTTTCTACAAG
GGACTTTCCGCTGGGGACTTTCCAGGGAGGTGTGGCCTGGGCGGGACTGGGGAGTGGCGAGCCCTCAGAT
GCTACATATAAGCAGCTGCTTTTTGCCTGTACTGGGTCTCTCTGGTTAGACCAGATCTGAGCCTGGGAGC
TCTCTGGCTAACTAGGGAACCCACTGCTTAAGCCTCAATAAAGCTTGCCTTGAGTGCTCAAAGTAGTGTG
TGCCCGTCTGTTGTGTGACTCTGGTAACTAGAGATCCCTCAGACCCTTTTAGTCAGTGTGGAAAATCTCT
AGCAGTGGCGCCCGAACAGGGACTTGAAAGCGAAAGTAAAGCCAGAGGAGATCTCTCGACGCAGGACTCG
GCTTGCTGAAGCGCGCACGGCAAGAGGCGAGGGGCGGCGACTGGTGAGTACGCCAAAAATTTTGACTAGC
GGAGGCTAGAAGGAGAGAGATGGGTGCGAGAGCGTCGGTATTAAGCGGGGGAGAATTAGATAAATGGGAA
AAAATTCGGTTAAGGCCAGGGGGAAAGAAACAATATAAACTAAAACATATAGTATGGGCAAGCAGGGAGC
TAGAACGATTCGCAGTTAATCCTGGCCTTTTAGAGACATCAGAAGGCTGTAGACAAATACTGGGACAGCT
ACAACCATCCCTTCAGACAGGATCAGAAGAACTTAGATCATTATATAATACAATAGCAGTCCTCTATTGT
GTGCATCAAAGGATAGATGTAAAAGACACCAAGGAAGCCTTAGATAAGATAGAGGAAGAGCAAAACAAAA
GTAAGAAAAAGGCACAGCAAGCAGCAGCTGACACAGGAAACAACAGCCAGGTCAGCCAAAATTAC
[693 nt withheld, positions 1186-1878]
GCTGAAGCAATGAGCCAAGTAACAAATCCAGCTACCATAATGATACAGAAAGGCAATTTTAGGAACCAAA
GAAAGACTGTTAAGTGTTTCAATTGTGGCAAAGAAGGGCACATAGCCAAAAATTGCAGGGCCCCTAGGAA
AAAGGGCTGTTGGAAATGTGGAAAGGAAGGACACCAAATGAAAGATTGTACTGAGAGACAGGCTAATTTT
TTAGGGAAGATCTGGCCTTCCCACAAGGGAAGGCCAGGGAATTTTCTTCAGAGCAGACCAGAGCCAACAG
CCCCACCAGAAGAGAGCTTCAGGTTTGGGGAAGAGACAACAACTCCCTCTCAGAAGCAGGAGCCGATAGA
CAAGGAACTGTATCCTTTAGCTTCCCTCAGATCACTCTTTGGCAGCGACCCCTCGTCACAATAAAGATAG
GGGGGCAATTAAAGGAAGCTCTATTAGCTACAGGAGCAGATGATACAGTATTAGAAGAAATGAATTTGCC
AGGAAGATGGAAACCAAAAATGATAGGGGGAATTGGAGGTTTTATCAAAGTAAGACAGTATGATCAGATA
CTCATAGAAATCTGCGGACATAAAGCTATAGGTACAGTATTAGTAGGACCTACACCTGTCAACATAATTG
GAAGAAATCTGTTGACTCAGATTGGCTGCACTTTAAATTTTCCCATTAGTCCTATTGAGACTGTACCAGT
AAAATTAAAGCCAGGAATGGATGGCCCAAAAGTTAAACAATGGCCATTGACAGAAGAAAAAATAAAAGCA
TTAGTAGAAATTTGTACAGAAATGGAAAAGGAAGGAAAAATTTCAAAAATTGGGCCTGAAAATCCATACA
ATACTCCAGTATTTGCCATAAAGAAAAAAGACAGTACTAAATGGAGAAAATTAGTAGATTTCAGAGAACT
TAATAAGAGAACTCAAGATTTCTGGGAAGTTCAATTAGGAATACCACATCCTGCAGGGTTAAAACAGAAA
AAATCAGTAACAGTACTGGATGTGGGCGATGCATATTTTTCAGTTCCCTTAGATAAAGACTTCAGGAAGT
ATACTGCATTTACCATACCTAGTATAAACAATGAGACACCAGGGATTAGATATCAGTACAATGTGCTTCC
ACAGGGATGGAAAGGATCACCAGCAATATTCCAGTGTAGCATGACAAAAATCTTAGAGCCTTTTAGAAAA
CAAAATCCAGACATAGTCATCTATCAATACATGGATGATTTGTATGTAGGATCTGACTTAGAAATAGGGC
AGCATAGAACAAAAATAGAGGAACTGAGACAACATCTGTTGAGGTGGGGATTTACCACACCAGACAAAAA
ACATCAGAAAGAACCTCCATTCCTTTGGATGGGTTATGAACTCCATCCTGATAAATGGACAGTACAGCCT
ATAGTGCTGCCAGAAAAGGACAGCTGGACTGTCAATGACATACAGAAATTAGTGGGAAAATTGAATTGGG
CAAGTCAGATTTATGCAGGGATTAAAGTAAGGCAATTATGTAAACTTCTTAGGGGAACCAAAGCACTAAC
AGAAGTAGTACCACTAACAGAAGAAGCAGAGCTAGAACTGGCAGAAAACAGGGAGATTCTAAAAGAACCG
GTACATGGAGTGTATTATGACCCATCAAAAGACTTAATAGCAGAAATACAGAAGCAGGGGCAAGGCCAAT
GGACATATCAAATTTATCAAGAGCCATTTAAAAATCTGAAAACAGGAAAGTATGCAAGAATGAAGGGTGC
CCACACTAATGATGTGAAACAATTAACAGAGGCAGTACAAAAAATAGCCACAGAAAGCATAGTAATATGG
GGAAAGACTCCTAAATTTAAATTACCCATACAAAAGGAAACATGGGAAGCATGGTGGACAGAGTATTGGC
AAGCCACCTGGATTCCTGAGTGGGAGTTTGTCAATACCCCTCCCTTAGTGAAGTTATGGTACCAGTTAGA
GAAAGAACCCATAATAGGAGCAGAAACTTTCTATGTAGATGGGGCAGCCAATAGGGAAACTAAATTAGGA
AAAGCAGGATATGTAACTGACAGAGGAAGACAAAAAGTTGTCCCCCTAACGGACACAACAAATCAGAAGA
CTGAGTTACAAGCAATTCATCTAGCTTTGCAGGATTCGGGATTAGAAGTAAACATAGTGACAGACTCACA
ATATGCATTGGGAATCATTCAAGCACAACCAGATAAGAGTGAATCAGAGTTAGTCAGTCAAATAATAGAG
CAGTTAATAAAAAAGGAAAAAGTCTACCTGGCATGGGTACCAGCACACAAAGGAATTGGAGGAAATGAAC
AAGTAGATAAATTGGTCAGTGCTGGAATCAGGAAAGTACTATTTTTAGATGGAATAGATAAGGCCCAAGA
AGAACATGAGAAATATCACAGTAATTGGAGAGCAATGGCTAGTGATTTTAACCTACCACCTGTAGTAGCA
AAAGAAATAGTAGCCAGCTGTGATAAATGTCAGCTAAAAGGGGAAGCCATGCATGGACAAGTAGACTGTA
GCCCAGGAATATGGCAGCTAGATTGTACACATTTAGAAGGAAAAGTTATCTTGGTAGCAGTTCATGTAGC
CAGTGGATATATAGAAGCAGAAGTAATTCCAGCAGAGACAGGGCAAGAAACAGCATACTTCCTCTTAAAA
TTAGCAGGAAGATGGCCAGTAAAAACAGTACATACAGACAATGGCAGCAATTTCACCAGTACTACAGTTA
AGGCCGCCTGTTGGTGGGCGGGGATCAAGCAGGAATTTGGCATTCCCTACAATCCCCAAAGTCAAGGAGT
AATAGAATCTATGAATAAAGAATTAAAGAAAATTATAGGACAGGTAAGAGATCAGGCTGAACATCTTAAG
ACAGCAGTACAAATGGCAGTATTCATCCACAATTTTAAAAGAAAAGGGGGGATTGGGGGGTACAGTGCAG
GGGAAAGAATAGTAGACATAATAGCAACAGACATACAAACTAAAGAATTACAAAAACAAATTACAAAAAT
TCAAAATTTTCGGGTTTATTACAGGGACAGCAGAGATCCAGTTTGGAAAGGACCAGCAAAGCTCCTCTGG
AAAGGTGAAGGGGCAGTAGTAATACAAGATAATAGTGACATAAAAGTAGTGCCAAGAAGAAAAGCAAAGA
TCATCAGGGATTATGGAAAACAGATGGCAGGTGATGATTGTGTGGCAAGTAGACAGGATGAGGATTAACA
CATGGAAAAGATTAGTAAAACACCATATGTATATTTCAAGGAAAGCTAAGGACTGGTTTTATAGACATCA
CTATGAAAGTACTAATCCAAAAATAAGTTCAGAAGTACACATCCCACTAGGGGATGCTAAATTAGTAATA
ACAACATATTGGGGTCTGCATACAGGAGAAAGAGACTGGCATTTGGGTCAGGGAGTCTCCATAGAATGGA
GGAAAAAGAGATATAGCACACAAGTAGACCCTGACCTAGCAGACCAACTAATTCATCTGCACTATTTTGA
TTGTTTTTCAGAATCTGCTATAAGAAATACCATATTAGGACGTATAGTTAGTCCTAGGTGTGAATATCAA
GCAGGACATAACAAGGTAGGATCTCTACAGTACTTGGCACTAGCAGCATTAATAAAACCAAAACAGATAA
AGCCACCTTTGCCTAGTGTTAGGAAACTGACAGAGGACAGATGGAACAAGCCCCAGAAGACCAAGGGCCA
CAGAGGGAGCCATACAATGAATGGACACTAGAGCTTTTAGAGGAACTTAAGAGTGAAGCTGTTAGACATT
TTCCTAGGATATGGCTCCATAACTTAGGACAACATATCTATGAAACTTACGGGGATACTTGGGCAGGAGT
GGAAGCCATAATAAGAATTCTGCAACAACTGCTGTTTATCCATTTCAGAATTGGGTGTCGACATAGCAGA
ATAGGCGTTACTCGACAGAGGAGAGCAAGAAATGGAGCCAGTAGATCCTAGACTAGAGCCCTGGAAGCAT
CCAGGAAGTCAGCCTAAAACTGCTTGTACCAATTGCTATTGTAAAAAGTGTTGCTTTCATTGCCAAGTTT
GTTTCATGACAAAAGCCTTAGGCATCTCCTATGGCAGGAAGAAGCGGAGACAGCGACGAAGAGCTCATCA
GAACAGTCAGACTCATCAAGCTTCTCTATCAAAGCAGTAAGTAGTACATGTAATGCAACCTATAATAGTA
GCAATAGTAGCATTAGTAGTAGCAATAATAATAGCAATAGTTGTGTGGTCCATAGTAATCATAGAATATA
GGAAAATATTAAGACAAAGAAAAATAGACAGGTTAATTGATAGACTAATAGAAAGAGCAGAAGACAGTGG
CAATGAGAGTGAAGGAGAAGTATCAGCACTTGTGGAGATGGGGGTGGAAATGGGGCACCATGCTCCTTGG
GATATTGATGATCTGTAGTGCTACAGAAAAATTGTGGGTCACCGTCTATTATGGGGTACCTGTGTGGAAG
GAAGCAACCACCACTCTATTTTGTGCATCAGATGCTAAAGCATATATGATACAGAGGTACATAATGTTTG
GGCCACACATGCCTGTGTACCCACAGACCCCAACCCACAAGAAGTAGTATTGGTAAATGTGACAGAAAAT
TTTAACATGTGGAAAAATGACATGGTAGAACAGATGCATGAGGATATAATCAGTTTATGGGATCAAAGCC
TAAAGCCATGTGTAAAATTAACCCCACTCTGTGTTAGTTTAAAGTGCACTGATTTGAAGAATGATACTAA
TACCAATAGTAGTAGCGGGAGAATGATAATGGAGAAAGGAGAGATAAAAAACTGCTCTTTCAATATCAGC
ACAAGCATAAGAGATAAGGTGCAGAAAGAATATGCATTCTTTTATAAACTTGATATAGTACCAATAGATA
ATACCAGCTATAGGTTGATAAGTTGTAACACCTCAGTCATTACACAGGCCTGTCCAAAGGTATCCTTTGA
GCCAATTCCCATACATTATTGTGCCCCGGCTGGTTTTGCGATTCTAAAATGTAATAATAAGACGTTCAAT
GGAACAGGACCATGTACAAATGTCAGCACAGTACAATGTACACATGGAATCAGGCCAGTAGTATCAACTC
AACTGCTGTTAAATGGCAGTCTAGCAGAAGAAGATGTAGTAATTAGATCTGCCAATTTCACAGACAATGC
TAAAACCATAATAGTACAGCTGAACACATCTGTAGAAATTAATTGTACAAGACCCAACAACAATACAAGA
AAAAGTATCCGTATCCAGAGGGGACCAGGGAGAGCATTTGTTACAATAGGAAAAATAGGAAATATGAGAC
AAGCACATTGTAACATTAGTAGAGCAAAATGGAATGCCACTTTAAAACAGATAGCTAGCAAATTAAGAGA
ACAATTTGGAAATAATAAAACAATAATCTTTAAGCAATCCTCAGGAGGGGACCCAGAAATTGTAACGCAC
AGTTTTAATTGTGGAGGGGAATTTTTCTACTGTAATTCAACACAACTGTTTAATAGTACTTGGTTTAATA
GTACTTGGAGTACTGAAGGGTCAAATAACACTGAAGGAAGTGACACAATCACACTCCCATGCAGAATAAA
ACAATTTATAAACATGTGGCAGGAAGTAGGAAAAGCAATGTATGCCCCTCCCATCAGTGGACAAATTAGA
TGTTCATCAAATATTACTGGGCTGCTATTAACAAGAGATGGTGGTAATAACAACAATGGGTCCGAGATCT
TCAGACCTGGAGGAGGCGATATGAGGGACAATTGGAGAAGTGAATTATATAAATATAAAGTAGTAAAAAT
TGAACCATTAGGAGTAGCACCCACCAAGGCAAAGAGAAGAGTGGTGCAGAGAGAAAAAAGAGCAGTGGGA
ATAGGAGCTTTGTTCCTTGGGTTCTTGGGAGCAGCAGGAAGCACTATGGGCGCAGCGTCAATGACGCTGA
CGGTACAGGCCAGACAATTATTGTCTGATATAGTGCAGCAGCAGAACAATTTGCTGAGGGCTATTGAGGC
GCAACAGCATCTGTTGCAACTCACAGTCTGGGGCATCAAACAGCTCCAGGCAAGAATCCTGGCTGTGGAA
AGATACCTAAAGGATCAACAGCTCCTGGGGATTTGGGGTTGCTCTGGAAAACTCATTTGCACCACTGCTG
TGCCTTGGAATGCTAGTTGGAGTAATAAATCTCTGGAACAGATTTGGAATAACATGACCTGGATGGAGTG
GGACAGAGAAATTAACAATTACACAAGCTTAATACACTCCTTAATTGAAGAATCGCAAAACCAGCAAGAA
AAGAATGAACAAGAATTATTGGAATTAGATAAATGGGCAAGTTTGTGGAATTGGTTTAACATAACAAATT
GGCTGTGGTATATAAAATTATTCATAATGATAGTAGGAGGCTTGGTAGGTTTAAGAATAGTTTTTGCTGT
ACTTTCTATAGTGAATAGAGTTAGGCAGGGATATTCACCATTATCGTTTCAGACCCACCTCCCAATCCCG
AGGGGACCCGACAGGCCCGAAGGAATAGAAGAAGAAGGTGGAGAGAGAGACAGAGACAGATCCATTCGAT
TAGTGAACGGATCCTTAGCACTTATCTGGGACGATCTGCGGAGCCTGTGCCTCTTCAGCTACCACCGCTT
GAGAGACTTACTCTTGATTGTAACGAGGATTGTGGAACTTCTGGGACGCAGGGGGTGGGAAGCCCTCAAA
TATTGGTGGAATCTCCTACAATATTGGAGTCAGGAGCTAAAGAATAGTGCTGTTAGCTTGCTCAATGCCA
CAGCCATAGCAGTAGCTGAGGGGACAGATAGGGTTATAGAAGTAGTACAAGGAGCTTGTAGAGCTATTCG
CCACATACCTAGAAGAATAAGACAGGGCTTGGAAAGGATTTTGCTATAAGATGGGTGGCGCGGCCGCTCT
GGTGAGCAAGGGCGAGGAGCTGTTCACCGGGGTGGTGCCCATCCTGGTCGAGCTGGACGGCGACGTAAAC
GGCCACAAGTTCAGCGTGTCCGGCGAGGGCGAGGGCGATGCCACCTACGGCAAGCTGACCCTGAAGTTCA
TCTGCACCACCGGCAAGCTGCCCGTGCCCTGGCCCACCCTCGTGACCACCCTGACCTACGGCGTGCAGTG
CTTCAGCCGCTACCCCGACCACATGAAGCAGCACGACTTCTTCAAGTCCGCCATGCCCGAAGGCTACGTC
CAGGAGCGCACCATCTTCTTCAAGGACGACGGCAACTACAAGACCCGCGCCGAGGTGAAGTTCGAGGGCG
ACACCCTGGTGAACCGCATCGAGCTGAAGGGCATCGACTTCAAGGAGGACGGCAACATCCTGGGGCACAA
GCTGGAGTACAACTACAACAGCCACAACGTCTATATCATGGCCGACAAGCAGAAGAACGGCATCAAGGTG
AACTTCAAGATCCGCCACAACATCGAGGACGGCAGCGTGCAGCTCGCCGACCACTACCAGCAGAACACCC
CCATCGGCGACGGCCCCGTGCTGCTGCCCGACAACCACTACCTGAGCACCCAGTCCGCCCTGAGCAAAGA
CCCCAACGAGAAGCGCGATCACATGGTCCTGCTGGAGTTCGTGACCGCCGCCGGGATCACTCTCGGCATG
GACGAGCTGTACAAGTAACTCGAGACCTAGAAAAACATGGAGCAATCACAAGTAGCAATACAGCAGCTAA
CAATGCTGCTTGTGCCTGGCTAGAAGCACAAGAGGAGGAAGAGGTGGGTTTTCCAGTCACACCTCAGGTA
CCTTTAAGACCAATGACTTACAAGGCAGCTGTAGATCTTAGCCACTTTTTAAAAGAAAAGGGGGGACTGG
AAGGGCTAATTCACTCCCAAAGAAGACAAGATATCCTTGATCTGTGGATCTACCACACACAAGGCTACTT
CCCTGATTGGCAGAACTACACACCAGGGCCAGGGGTCAGATATCCACTGACCTTTGGATGGTGCTACAAG
CTAGTACCAGTTGAGCCAGATAAGGTAGAAGAGGCCAATAAAGGAGAGAACACCAGCTTGTTACACCCTG
TGAGCCTGCATGGAATGGATGACCCTGAGAGAGAAGTGTTAGAGTGGAGGTTTGACAGCCGCCTAGCATT
TCATCACGTGGCCCGAGAGCTGCATCCGGAGTACTTCAAGAACTGCTGACATCGAGCTTGCTACAAGGGA
CTTTCCGCTGGGGACTTTCCAGGGAGGCGTGGCCTGGGCGGGACTGGGGAGTGGCGAGCCCTCAGATGCT
GCATATAAGCAGCTGCTTTTTGCCTGTACTGGGTCTCTCTGGTTAGACCAGATCTGAGCCTGGGAGCTCT
CTGGCTAACTAGGGAACCCACTGCTTAAGCCTCAATAAAGCTTGCCTTGAGTGCTTCAAGTAGTGTGTGC
CCGTCTGTTGTGTGACTCTGGTAACTAGAGATCCCTCAGACCCTTTTAGTCAGTGTGGAAAATCTCTAGC
AGGCCGGCCCAATTGACATGTGAGCAAAAGGCCAGCAAAAGGCCAGGAACCGTAAAAAGGCCGCGTTGCT
GGCGTTTTTCCATAGGCTCCGCCCCCCTGACGAGCATCACAAAAATCGACGCTCAAGTCAGAGGTGGCGA
AACCCGACAGGACTATAAAGATACCAGGCGTTTCCCCCTGGAAGCTCCCTCGTGCGCTCTCCTGTTCCGA
CCCTGCCGCTTACCGGATACCTGTCCGCCTTTCTCCCTTCGGGAAGCGTGGCGCTTTCTCATAGCTCACG
CTGTAGGTATCTCAGTTCGGTGTAGGTCGTTCGCTCCAAGCTGGGCTGTGTGCACGAACCCCCCGTTCAG
CCCGACCGCTGCGCCTTATCCGGTAACTATCGTCTTGAGTCCAACCCGGTAAGACACGACTTATCGCCAC
TGGCAGCAGCCACTGGTAACAGGATTAGCAGAGCGAGGTATGTAGGCGGTGCTACAGAGTTCTTGAAGTG
GTGGCCTAACTACGGCTACACTAGAAGAACAGTATTTGGTATCTGCGCTCTGCTGAAGCCAGTTACCTTC
GGAAAAAGAGTTGGTAGCTCTTGATCCGGCAAACAAACCACCGCTGGTAGCGGTGGTTTTTTTGTTTGCA
AGCAGCAGATTACGCGCAGAAAAAAAGGATCTCAAGAAGATCCTTTGATCTTTTCTACGGGGTCTGACGC
TCAGTGGAACGAAAACTCACGTTAAGGGATTTTGGTCATGAGATTATCAAAAAGGATCTTCACCTAGATC
CTTTTAAATTAAAAATGAAGTTTTAAATCAATCTAAAGTATATATGAGTAAACTTGGTCTGACAGTTACC
AATGCTTAATCAGTGAGGCACCTATCTCAGCGATCTGTCTATTTCGTTCATCCATAGTTGCCTGACTCCC
CGTCGTGTAGATAACTACGATACGGGAGGGCTTACCATCTGGCCCCAGTGCTGCAATGATACCGCGAGAC
CCACGCTCACCGGCTCCAGATTTATCAGCAATAAACCAGCCAGCCGGAAGGGCCGAGCGCAGAAGTGGTC
CTGCAACTTTATCCGCCTCCATCCAGTCTATTAATTGTTGCCGGGAAGCTAGAGTAAGTAGTTCGCCAGT
TAATAGTTTGCGCAACGTTGTTGCCATTGCTACAGGCATCGTGGTGTCACGCTCGTCGTTTGGTATGGCT
TCATTCAGCTCCGGTTCCCAACGATCAAGGCGAGTTACATGATCCCCCATGTTGTGCAAAAAAGCGGTTA
GCTCCTTCGGTCCTCCGATCGTTGTCAGAAGTAAGTTGGCCGCAGTGTTATCACTCATGGTTATGGCAGC
ACTGCATAATTCTCTTACTGTCATGCCATCCGTAAGATGCTTTTCTGTGACTGGTGAGTACTCAACCAAG
TCATTCTGAGAATAGTGTATGCGGCGACCGAGTTGCTCTTGCCCGGCGTCAATACGGGATAATACCGCGC
CACATAGCAGAACTTTAAAAGTGCTCATCATTGGAAAACGTTCTTCGGGGCGAAAACTCTCAAGGATCTT
ACCGCTGTTGAGATCCAGTTCGATGTAACCCACTCGTGCACCCAACTGATCTTCAGCATCTTTTACTTTC
ACCAGCGTTTCTGGGTGAGCAAAAACAGGAAGGCAAAATGCCGCAAAAAAGGGAATAAGGGCGACACGGA
AATGTTGAATACTCATACTCTTCCTTTTTCAATATTATTGAAGCATTTATCAGGGTTATTGTCTCATGAG
CGGATACATATTTGAATGTATTTAGAAAAATAAACAAATAGGGGTTCCGCGCACATTTCCCCGAAAAGTG
CCACCTG
[124 nt withheld, positions 12176-12299]
C
[91 nt withheld, positions 12301-12391]
A
[49 nt withheld, positions 12393-12441]
CCTTTGACGTTGGAGTCCACGTTCTTT
[37 nt withheld, positions 12469-12505]
ACCCTATCTCGGTCTATTCTTTTGATTTATAAGGGATTTTGCCGATTTCGGCCTATTGGTTAAAAAATGA
GCTGATTTAACAAAAATTTAACGCGAATTTTAACAAAATATTTTAATTAA
Features (pLannotate 1.2.2; 16 found; start..end, strand, type, name):
    377..634     +  LTR            5' LTR (truncated): truncated 5' long terminal repeat (LTR) from HIV-1
    682..806     +  misc_feature   HIV-1 Ψ: packaging signal of human immunodeficiency virus type 1
    790..2289    +  CDS            gag (sequence partly withheld): GAG_HV1N5 - Experimental evidence at protein level: Swiss-Prot protein existence level 1. [p6-gag]: Plays a role in budding of the assembled particle by interacting with the host class E VPS proteins TSG101 and PDCD6IP/AIP1. From Human immunodeficiency virus type 1 group M subtype B (isolate NY5) (HIV-1).
   2085..5096    +  CDS            HIV-1 pol: pol protein from human immunodeficiency virus 1; pol
   5041..5616    +  CDS            vif: VIF_HV1N5 - Experimental evidence at protein level: Swiss-Prot protein existence level 1. Counteracts the innate antiviral activity of host APOBEC3F and APOBEC3G. Forms a complex with host APOBEC3F and APOBEC3G thus preventing the entry of these lethally hypermutating enzymes into progeny virions. Recruits an active E3 ubiquitin ligase complex composed of elongin BC, CUL5, and RBX2 to induce polyubiquitination of APOBEC3G and APOBEC3F. In turn, they are directed to the 26S proteasome for degradation. Vif interaction with APOBEC3G also blocks its cytidine deaminase activity in a proteasome-inde
   5830..6045    +  CDS            tat (fragment): TAT_HV1H2 - Experimental evidence at protein level: Swiss-Prot protein existence level 1. Extracellular circulating Tat can be endocytosed by surrounding uninfected cells via the binding to several surface receptors such as CD26, CXCR4, heparan sulfate proteoglycans (HSPG) or LDLR. Neurons are rarely infected, but they internalize Tat via their LDLR. Through its interaction with nuclear HATs, Tat is potentially able to control the acetylation-dependent cellular gene expression. Modulates the expression of many cellular genes involved in cell survival, proliferation or in coding for cytokines o
   6061..6303    +  CDS            vpu: VPU_HV1B1 - Experimental evidence at protein level: Swiss-Prot protein existence level 1. Enhances virion budding by targeting host CD4 and Tetherin/BST2 to proteasome degradation. Degradation of CD4 prevents any unwanted premature interactions between viral Env and its host receptor CD4 in the endoplasmic reticulum. Degradation of antiretroviral protein Tetherin/BST2 is important for virion budding, as BST2 tethers new viral particles to the host cell membrane. Mechanistically, Vpu bridges either CD4 or BST2 to BTRC, a substrate recognition subunit of the Skp1/Cullin/F-box protein E3 ubiquiti
   6403..8784    +  CDS            env (fragment): ENV_HV1B1 - Experimental evidence at protein level: Swiss-Prot protein existence level 1. [Transmembrane protein gp41]: Acts as a class I viral fusion protein. Under the current model, the protein has at least 3 conformational states: pre-fusion native state, pre-hairpin intermediate state, and post-fusion hairpin state. During fusion of viral and target intracellular membranes, the coiled coil regions (heptad repeats) assume a trimer-of-hairpins structure, positioning the fusion peptide in close proximity to the C-terminal region of the ectodomain. The formation of this structure appears to d
   8808..9526    +  CDS            EGFP (fragment): the original enhanced GFP (Yang et al., 1996) mammalian codon-optimized
   9466..10044   +  CDS            nef (fragment): NEF_HV1B1 - Experimental evidence at protein level: Swiss-Prot protein existence level 1. Extracellular Nef protein targets CD4(+) T-lymphocytes for apoptosis by interacting with CXCR4 surface receptors. From Human immunodeficiency virus type 1 group M subtype B (isolate BH10) (HIV-1).
  10169..10349   +  LTR            5' LTR (truncated): truncated 5' long terminal repeat (LTR) from HIV-1
  10425..11013   -  rep_origin     ori: high-copy-number ColE1/pMB1/pBR322/pUC origin of replication
  11184..12044   -  CDS            AmpR: β-lactamase; bla; confers resistance to ampicillin, carbenicillin, and related antibiotics
  12045..12149   -  promoter       AmpR promoter: bla
  12176..12604   +  rep_origin     f1 ori (sequence partly withheld): f1 bacteriophage origin of replication; arrow indicates direction of (+) strand synthesis
  12625..329     +  CDS            nef (fragment) (across the origin): NEF_HV1A2 - Experimental evidence at protein level: Swiss-Prot protein existence level 1. Extracellular Nef protein targets CD4(+) T-lymphocytes for apoptosis by interacting with CXCR4 surface receptors. From Human immunodeficiency virus type 1 group M subtype B (isolate ARV2/SF2) (HIV-1).
