[The description below was written by a language model from this plasmid's Addgene catalogue record and pLannotate feature annotations shown in this document.]
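Description:
pBS NL4-3 envFS eGFP PR-D25A is a near full-length HIV-1 NL4-3 proviral clone carried in a pBluescript backbone and catalogued as a lentiviral vector. In bacteria it is maintained through a high-copy ColE1/pUC-type origin and selected with ampicillin via the β-lactamase gene and its native promoter. An f1 phage origin from the backbone is also present.

The annotated provirus runs from the 5' LTR and the Ψ packaging signal through gag, pol, vif, tat, vpu and env to the 3' LTR, so expression is presumably driven by the viral LTR rather than by a heterologous promoter. None is annotated. Three modifications define the construct. The "envFS" designation indicates a frameshift in env, consistent with env being annotated only as a fragment. It prevents production of functional envelope glycoprotein, so particles would need an envelope supplied in trans and infection would be limited to a single round. An EGFP coding sequence sits immediately downstream of env in the nef position and overlaps a remaining nef fragment, so it reports on proviral expression in transfected or transduced cells. The D25A substitution in pol removes the catalytic aspartate of the viral protease, abolishing its activity and therefore the Gag and Gag-Pol processing needed for virion maturation. The nef-like annotation that spans the plasmid origin just upstream of the 5' LTR most likely reflects the U3 region of that LTR, which overlaps nef in the HIV-1 genome, rather than an additional gene.

The record describes the plasmid as the protease-dead variant of the parental envFS eGFP reporter provirus. The associated work concerns innate immune activation by HIV-1 proviral RNA, where such a mutant serves to test whether protease activity contributes to the observed responses.
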