Addgene plasmid #101334: pBS NL4-3 envFS eGFP PR-D25A
Purpose: pBS NL4-3 envFS eGFP with mutation that disrupts Protease catalytic activity
Depositing lab: Jeremy Luban. Depositing organization: University of Massachusetts, Worcester. Publication: Intron-containing RNA from the HIV-1 provirus activates type I interferon and inflammatory cytokines. McCauley SM, Kim K, Nowosielska A, Dauphin A, Yurkovetskiy L, Diehl WE, Luban J. Nat Commun. 2018 Dec 13;9(1):5305. doi: 10.1038/s41467-018-07753-2. PubMed 30546110.
Backbone
  Vector backbone: pBluescript
  Vector type: Lentiviral
Growth in bacteria
  Bacterial resistance: Ampicillin, 100 μg/mL
  Growth temperature: 30°C
  Growth strain: NEB Stable
  Copy number: High Copy
Gene/Insert
  Gene/Insert name: NL4-3 envFS
  Mutation: Protease D25A
  Cloning method: Restriction Enzyme; 5′ cloning site unknown (unknown if destroyed); 3′ cloning site unknown (unknown if destroyed)
  Sequencing primers: 5′ unknown
Terms and licenses: Academic/Nonprofit Terms; Industry Terms: Not Available to Industry
How to cite: pBS NL4-3 envFS eGFP PR-D25A was a gift from Jeremy Luban (Addgene plasmid # 101334 ; http://n2t.net/addgene:101334 ; RRID:Addgene_101334)
